Addgene plasmid #110559: pJM220 (pUC18T-miniTn7T-gm-rhaSR-PrhaBAD)
Purpose: miniTn7 delivery plasmid with rhaSR-PrhaBAD inducible promoter
Depositing lab: Joanna Goldberg. Depositing organization: Emory University. Publication: The Escherichia coli rhaSR-PrhaBAD Inducible Promoter System Allows Tightly Controlled Gene Expression over a Wide Range in Pseudomonas aeruginosa. Meisner J, Goldberg JB. Appl Environ Microbiol. 2016 Oct 27;82(22):6715-6727. doi: 10.1128/AEM.02041-16. Print 2016 Nov 15. PubMed 27613678.
Backbone
  Vector backbone: pUC18T-miniTn7T-gm
  Backbone manufacturer: Herbert Schweizer
  Backbone size w/o insert (bp): 4569
  Total vector size (bp): 6700
  Vector type: Bacterial Expression
  Selectable markers: Gentamicin
Growth in bacteria
  Bacterial resistance: Ampicillin, 100 μg/mL
  Growth temperature: 37°C
  Growth strain: DH5alpha
  Copy number: Unknown
Gene/Insert
  Gene/Insert name: rhaSR-PrhaBAD
  Insert size (bp): 2149
  GenBank ID: KX777256
  Promoter: rhaSR-PrhaBAD
  Cloning method: Restriction Enzyme; 5′ cloning site SacI (not destroyed); 3′ cloning site PstI (not destroyed)
  Sequencing primers: 5′ oJM730 (gatacagcgtgaattttcagg); 3′ Tn7-end (GGGGTGGAAATGGAGTTTTT)
Terms and licenses: Academic/Nonprofit Terms; Industry Terms: Not Available to Industry
How to cite: pJM220 (pUC18T-miniTn7T-gm-rhaSR-PrhaBAD) was a gift from Joanna Goldberg (Addgene plasmid # 110559 ; http://n2t.net/addgene:110559 ; RRID:Addgene_110559)
