[The description below was written by a language model from this plasmid's Addgene catalogue record and pLannotate feature annotations shown in this document.]
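Description:
pJM220 (pUC18T-miniTn7T-gm-rhaSR-PrhaBAD) is a roughly 6.7 kb mini-Tn7 delivery plasmid built on the pUC18T-miniTn7T-gm backbone and carrying the Escherichia coli rhamnose-inducible rhaSR-PrhaBAD expression system. The backbone outside the transposon provides a high-copy ColE1/pUC origin and an ampicillin resistance gene (bla with its own promoter) for propagation and selection in E. coli. It also has an incP oriT, which allows conjugative transfer into recipient bacteria. Short fragments annotated as bom, lacZα, lacI, rop and CmR appear to be leftovers of vector construction rather than functional elements.

The transposable segment lies between the Tn7R and Tn7L ends. Inside it, a gentamicin acetyltransferase gene (aacC1) driven by the class 1 integron Pc promoter serves as the marker for selecting insertion events. This marker is flanked by FRT sites, so FLP recombinase can later excise it. Lambda t0 and rrnB T1 terminators sit near the Tn7R end. The 2.1 kb insert, cloned between SacI and PstI, comprises the regulator genes rhaR and rhaS (with a small adjoining rhaT fragment) on one strand and the divergent rhaB promoter on the other, pointing toward Tn7L. RhaR and RhaS activate this promoter in response to L-rhamnose.

No gene of interest is present downstream of the promoter, so the plasmid serves as an empty vector into which a coding sequence is cloned for transposition into a bacterial chromosome. The transposase functions are not annotated on this plasmid. The associated publication describes the system as giving tightly controlled gene expression over a wide range in Pseudomonas aeruginosa.
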