Features (pLannotate 1.2.2; 22 found; start..end, strand, type, name):
    137..236     +  misc_feature   bom (fragment): basis of mobility region from pBR322
    242..310     -  CDS            lacZα (fragment): LacZα fragment of β-galactosidase; lacZ fragment
    382..580     -  mobile_element Tn7R (fragment): mini-Tn7 element (right end of the Tn7 transposon) Tn7
    584..608     -  misc_feature   MCS (fragment): pBluescript multiple cloning site
    629..723     +  terminator     lambda t0 terminator: transcription terminator from phage lambda
    733..762     +  CDS            CmR (fragment): chloramphenicol acetyltransferase confers resistance to chloramphenicol
    826..912     +  terminator     rrnB T1 terminator: Escherichia coli rrnB; transcription terminator T1 from the E. coli rrnB gene
    972..1005    +  protein_bind   FRT (minimal): supports FLP-mediated excision but not integration (Turan and Bode, 2011) FLP recombinase from the Saccharomyces cerevisiae 2μ plasmid
   1135..1668    -  CDS            GmR: gentamycin acetyltransferase; aacC1; confers resistance to gentamycin
   1857..1885    -  promoter       Pc promoter: intI1 (promoter lies within the coding sequence); class 1 integron promoter
   1926..1973    +  protein_bind   FRT: FLP-mediated recombination occurs in the 8-bp core sequence TCTAGAAA (Turan and Bode, 2011). FLP recombinase from the Saccharomyces cerevisiae 2μ plasmid
   2009..2113    +  CDS            rhaT (fragment): RHAT_ECOLI - Experimental evidence at protein level: Swiss-Prot protein existence level 1. Uptake of L-rhamnose across the boundary membrane with the concomitant transport of protons into the cell (symport system). Can also transport L-mannose and L-xylose, but at reduced rates. From Escherichia coli (strain K12).
   2113..2961    -  CDS            rhaR: transcriptional activator of rhaR and rhaS; E. coli rhaR; needed for rhamnose-dependent activation of the rhaB promoter
   3035..3871    -  CDS            rhaS: positive regulator of the rhaB promoter; E. coli rhaS; activated by L-rhamnose
   4017..4135    +  promoter       rhaB promoter: promoter of the E. coli rhaBAD operon, conferring tight induction with L-rhamnose and repression with D-glucose in the presence of RhaR and RhaS (Giacalone et al., 2006)
   4211..4376    -  mobile_element Tn7L: mini-Tn7 element (left end of the Tn7 transposon) Tn7
   4409..4463    -  CDS            lacI (fragment): lac repressor; lacI; The lac repressor binds to the lac operator to inhibit transcription in E. coli. This inhibition can be relieved by adding lactose or isopropyl-β-D-thiogalactopyranoside (IPTG).
   4535..4643    -  oriT           oriT: incP origin of transfer
   4875..5463    -  rep_origin     ori: high-copy-number ColE1/pMB1/pBR322/pUC origin of replication
   5634..6494    -  CDS            AmpR: β-lactamase; bla; confers resistance to ampicillin, carbenicillin, and related antibiotics
   6495..6599    -  promoter       AmpR promoter: bla
   6694..35      +  CDS            rop (fragment) (across the origin): Rop protein, which maintains plasmids at low copy number; rop
>Addgene plasmid #110559 | pJM220 (pUC18T-miniTn7T-gm-rhaSR-PrhaBAD) | addgene full sequence | sequence record 210896 | Addgene NGS Result
TCGCGCGTTTCGGTGACGACGGTGAAAACCTCTGACACATGCAGCTCCCGGAGACGGTCACAGCTTGTCT
GTAAGCGGATGCCGGGAGCAGACAAGCCCGTCAGGGCGCGTCAGCGGGTGTTGGCGGGTGTCGGGGCTGG
CTTAACTATGCGGCATCAGAGCAGATTGTACTGAGAGTGCACCATATGCGGTGTGAAATACCGCACAGAT
GCGTAAGGAGAAAATACCGCATCAGGCGCCATTCGCCATTCAGGCTGCGCAACTGTTGGGAAGGGCGATC
GGTGCGGGCCTCTTCGCTATTACGCCAGCTAGAGGACCAGCCGCGTAACCTGGCAAAATCGGTTACGGTT
GAGTAATAAATGGATGCCCTGCGTAAGCAGGTGTGGGCGGACAATAAAGTCTTAAACTGAACAAAATAGA
TCTAAACTATGACAATAAAGTCTTAAACTAGACAGAATAGTTGTAAACTGAAATCAGTCCAGTTATGCTG
TGAAAAAGCATACTGGACTTTTGTTATGGCTAAAGCAAACTCTTCATTTTCTGAAGTGCAAATTGCCCGT
CGTATTAAAGAGGGGCGTGGGGTTCGAGGTCGACGGTATCGATAAGCTAGCTTAATTAGCTGAGCTTGGA
CTCCTGTTGATAGATCCAGTAATGACCTCAGAACTCCATCTGGATTTGTTCAGAACGCTCGGTTGCCGCC
GGGCGTTTTTTATTGGTGAGAATCCAAGCTAGACTGCGATGAGTGGCAGGGCGGGGCGTAATTTTTTTAA
GGCAGTTATTGGTGCCCTTAAACGCCTGGGGTAATGACTCTCTAGCTTGAGGCATCAAATAAAACGAAAG
GCTCAGTCGAAAGACTGGGCCTTTCGTTTTATCTGTTGTTTGTCGGTGAACGCTCTCCTGAGTAGGACAA
ATCCGCCGCTAGGAGCTTGCGGCCCGGACGATCGAATTGGGGATCTTGAAGTACCTATTCCGAAGTTCCT
ATTCTCTAGAAAGTATAGGAACTTCAGAGCGCTTTTGAAGCTGATGTGCTTAAAAACTTACTCAATGGAA
TTCTAGATCGAATTGGCCGCGGCGTTGTGACAATTTACCGAACAACTCCGCGGCCGGGAAGCCGATCTCG
GCTTGAACGAATTGTTAGGTGGCGGTACTTGGGTCGATATCAAAGTGCATCACTTCTTCCCGTATGCCCA
ACTTTGTATAGAGAGCCACTGCGGGATCGTCACCGTAATCTGCTTGCACGTAGATCACATAAGCACCAAG
CGCGTTGGCCTCATGCTTGAGGAGATTGATGAGCGCGGTGGCAATGCCCTGCCTCCGGTGCTCGCCGGAG
ACTGCGAGATCATAGATATAGATCTCACTACGCGGCTGCTCAAACTTGGGCAGAACGTAAGCCGCGAGAG
CGCCAACAACCGCTTCTTGGTCGAAGGCAGCAAGCGCGATGAATGTCTTACTACGGAGCAAGTTCCCGAG
GTAATCGGAGTCCGGCTGATGTTGGGAGTAGGTGGCTACGTCTCCGAACTCACGACCGAAAAGATCAAGA
GCAGCCCGCATGGATTTGACTTGGTCAGGGCCGAGCCTACATGTGCGAATGATGCCCATACTTGAGCCAC
CTAACTTTGTTTTAGGGCGACTGCCCTGCTGCGTAACATCGTTGCTGCTGCGTAACATCGTTGCTGCTCC
ATAACATCAAACATCGACCCACGGCGTAACGCGCTTGCTGCTTGGATGCCCGAGGCATAGACTGTACAAA
AAAACAGTCATAACAAGCCATGAAAACCGCCACTGCGCCGTTACCACCGCTGCGTTCGGTCAAGGTTCTG
GACCAGTTGCGTGAGCGCATACGCTACTTGCATTACAGTTTACGAACCGAACAGGCTTATGTCAATTCGA
TCCATTGCTGTTGACAAAGGGAATCAGGGGATCTTGAAGTTCCTATTCCGAAGTTCCTATTCTCTAGAAA
GTATAGGAACTTCAGAGCGCTTTTGAAGCTAATTCGATCATGCATGAGCTCAAAGAGTGGAACAATGCAG
GACGCCGTCCGGTAACGGTGTTGAGCCTCGGTTGTGTGGTGATTATTGTCGCCGCTAACATCGTCGGCAT
CGGCATGGCGAATTAATCTTTCTGCGAATTGAGATGACGCCACTGGCTGGGCGTCATCCCGGTTTCCCGG
GTAAACACCACCGAAAAATAGTTACTATCTTCAAAGCCACATTCGGTCGAAATATCACTGATTAACAGGC
GGCTATGCTGGAGAAGATATTGCGCATGACACACTCTGACCTGTCGCAGATATTGATTGATGGTCATTCC
AGTCTGCTGGCGAAATTGCTGACGCAAAACGCGCTCACTGCACGATGCCTCATCACAAAATTTATCCAGC
GCAAAGGGACTTTTCAGGCTAGCCGCCAGCCGGGTAATCAGCTTATCCAGCAACGTTTCGCTGGATGTTG
GCGGCAACGAATCACTGGTGTAACGATGGCGATTCAGCAACATCACCAACTGCCCGAACAGCAACTCAGC
CATTTCGTTAGCAAACGGCACATGCTGACTACTTTCATGCTCAAGCTGACCGATAACCTGCCGCGCCTGC
GCCATCCCCATGCTACCTAAGCGCCAGTGTGGTTGCCCTGCGCTGGCGTTAAATCCCGGAATCGCCCCCT
GCCAGTCAAGATTCAGCTTCAGACGCTCCGGGCAATAAATAATATTCTGCAAAACCAGATCGTTAACGGA
AGCGTAGGAGTGTTTATCGTCAGCATGAATGTAAAAGAGATCGCCACGGGTAATGCGATAAGGGCGATCG
TTGAGTACATGCAGGCCATTACCGCGCCAGACAATCACCAGCTCACAAAAATCATGTGTATGTTCAGCAA
AGACATCTTGCGGATAACGGTCAGCCACAGCGACTGCCTGCTGGTCGCTGGCAAAAAAATCATCTTTGAG
AAGTTTTAACTGATGCGCCACCGTGGCTACCTCGGCCAGAGAACGAAGTTGATTATTCGCAATATGGCGT
ACAAATACGTTGAGAAGATTCGCGTTATTGCAGAAAGCCATCCCGTCCCTGGCGAATATCACGCGGTGAC
CAGTTAAACTCTCGGCGAAAAAGCGTCGAAAAGTGGTTACTGTCGCTGAATCCACAGCGATAGGCGATGT
CAGTAACGCTGGCCTCGCTGTGGCGTAGCAGATGTCGGGCTTTCATCAGTCGCAGGCGGTTCAGGTATCG
CTGAGGCGTCAGTCCCGTTTGCTGCTTAAGCTGCCGATGTAGCGTACGCAGTGAAAGAGAAAATTGATCC
GCCACGGCATCCCAATTCACCTCATCGGCAAAATGGTCCTCCAGCCAGGCCAGAAGCAAGTTGAGACGTG
ATGCGCTGTTTTCCAGGTTCTCCTGCAAACTGCTTTTACGCAGCAAGAGCAGTAATTGCATAAACAAGAT
CTCGCGACTGGCGGTCGAGGGTAAATCATTTTCCCCTTCCTGCTGTTCCATCTGTGCAACCAGCTGTCGC
ACCTGCTGCAATACGCTGTGGTTAACGCGCCAGTGAGACGGATACTGCCCATCCAGCTCTTGTGGCAGCA
ACTGATTCAGCCCGGCGAGAAACTGAAATCGATCCGGCGAGCGATACAGCACATTGGTCAGACACAGATT
ATCGGTATGTTCATACAGATGCCGATCATGATCGCGTACGAAACAGACCGTGCCACCGGTGATGGTATAG
GGCTGCCCATTAAACACATGAATACCCGTGCCATGTTCGACAATCACAATTTCATGAAAATCATGATGAT
GTTCAGGAAAATCCGCCTGCGGGAGCCGGGGTTCTATCGCCACGGACGCGTTACCAGACGGAAAAAAATC
CACACTATGTAATACGGTCATACTGGCCTCCTGATGTCGTCAACACGGCGAAATAGTAATCACGAGGTCA
GGTTCTTACCTTAAATTTTCGACGGAAAACCACGTAAAAAACGTCGATTTTTCAAGATACAGCGTGAATT
TTCAGGAAATGCGGTGAGCATCACATCACCACAATTCAGCAAATTGTGAACATCATCACGTTCATCTTTC
CCTGGTTGCCAATGGCCCATTTTCCTGTCAGTAACGAGAAGGTCGCGAATTCAGGCGCTTTTTAGACTGG
TCGTAATGAAATTCAACTAGTGCTCTGCAGGAATTCCTCGAGAAGCTTGGGCCCGGTACCTCGCGAAGGC
CTTGCAGGCCAACCAGATAAGTGAAATCTAGTTCCAAACTATTTTGTCATTTTTAATTTTCGTATTAGCT
TACGACGCTACACCCAGTTCCCATCTATTTTGTCACTCTTCCCTAAATAATCCTTAAAAACTCCATTTCC
ACCCCTCCCAGTTCCCAACTATTTTGTCCGCCCACAGCGGGGCATTTTTCTTCCTGTTATGTTTGGGCGC
TGCATTAATGAATCGGCCAACGCGCGGGGAGAGGCGGTTTGCGTATTGGGCGCTCTTCCGCTTCCTCGCT
CACTGACCCGCTGCGCTCGGTCGTTCGGCTGCGGCGAGCGGTATCAGAGCTTATCGGCCAGCCTCGCAGA
GCAGGATTCCCGTTGAGCACCGCCAGGTGCGAATAAGGGACAGTGAAGAAGGAACACCCGCTCGCGGGTG
GGCCTACTTCACCTATCCTGCCCGGCTGACGCCGTTGGATACACCAAGGAAAGTCTACACGAACCCTTTG
GCAAAATCCTGTATATCGTGCGAAAAAGGATGGATATACCGAAAAAATCGCTATAATGACCCCGAAGCAG
GGTTATGCAGCGGAAAGTATACCTTAAGGAATCCCCTGATAACGCAGGAAAGAACATGTGAGCAAAAGGC
CAGCAAAAGGCCAGGAACCGTAAAAAGGCCGCGTTGCTGGCGTTTTTCCATAGGCTCCGCCCCCCTGACG
AGCATCACAAAAATCGACGCTCGAGTCAGAGGTGGCGAAACCCGACAGGACTATAAAGATACCAGGCGTT
TCCCCCTGGAAGCTCCCTCGTGCGCTCTCCTGTTCCGACCCTGCCGCTTACCGGATACCTGTCCGCCTTT
CTCCCTTCGGGAAGCGTGGCGCTTTCTCATAGCTCACGCTGTAGGTATCTCAGTTCGGTGTAGGTCGTTC
GCTCCAAGCTGGGCTGTGTGCACGAACCCCCCGTTCAGCCCGACCGCTGCGCCTTATCCGGTAACTATCG
TCTTGAGTCCAACCCGGTAAGACACGACTTATCGCCACTGGCAGCAGCCACTGGTAACAGGATTAGCAGA
GCGAGGTATGTAGGCGGTGCTACAGAGTTCTTGAAGTGGTGGCCTAACTACGGCTACACTAGAAGAACAG
TATTTGGTATCTGCGCTCTGCTGAAGCCAGTTACCTTCGGAAAAAGAGTTGGTAGCTCTTGATCCGGCAA
ACAAACCACCGCTGGTAGCGGTGGTTTTTTTGTTTGCAAGCAGCAGATTACGCGCAGAAAAAAAGGATCT
CAAGAAGATCCTTTGATCTTTTCTACGGGGTCTGACGCTCAGTGGAACGAAAACTCACGTTAAGGGATTT
TGGTCATGAGATTATCAAAAAGGATCTTCACCTAGATCCTTTTAAATTAAAAATGAAGTTTTAAATCAAT
CTAAAGTATATATGAGTAAACTTGGTCTGACAGTTACCAATGCTTAATCAGTGAGGCACCTATCTCAGCG
ATCTGTCTATTTCGTTCATCCATAGTTGCCTGACTCCCCGTCGTGTAGATAACTACGATACGGGAGGGCT
TACCATCTGGCCCCAGTGCTGCAATGATACCGCGAGACCCACGCTCACCGGCTCCAGATTTATCAGCAAT
AAACCAGCCAGCCGGAAGGGCCGAGCGCAGAAGTGGTCCTGCAACTTTATCCGCCTCCATCCAGTCTATT
AATTGTTGCCGGGAAGCTAGAGTAAGTAGTTCGCCAGTTAATAGTTTGCGCAACGTTGTTGCCATTGCTA
CAGGCATCGTGGTGTCACGCTCGTCGTTTGGTATGGCTTCATTCAGCTCCGGTTCCCAACGATCAAGGCG
AGTTACATGATCCCCCATGTTGTGCAAAAAAGCGGTTAGCTCCTTCGGTCCTCCGATCGTTGTCAGAAGT
AAGTTGGCCGCAGTGTTATCACTCATGGTTATGGCAGCACTGCATAATTCTCTTACTGTCATGCCATCCG
TAAGATGCTTTTCTGTGACTGGTGAGTACTCAACCAAGTCATTCTGAGAATAGTGTATGCGGCGACCGAG
TTGCTCTTGCCCGGCGTCAATACGGGATAATACCGCGCCACATAGCAGAACTTTAAAAGTGCTCATCATT
GGAAAACGTTCTTCGGGGCGAAAACTCTCAAGGATCTTACCGCTGTTGAGATCCAGTTCGATGTAACCCA
CTCGTGCACCCAACTGATCTTCAGCATCTTTTACTTTCACCAGCGTTTCTGGGTGAGCAAAAACAGGAAG
GCAAAATGCCGCAAAAAAGGGAATAAGGGCGACACGGAAATGTTGAATACTCATACTCTTCCTTTTTCAA
TATTATTGAAGCATTTATCAGGGTTATTGTCTCATGAGCGGATACATATTTGAATGTATTTAGAAAAATA
AACAAATAGGGGTTCCGCGCACATTTCCCCGAAAAGTGCCACCTGACGTCTAAGAAACCATTATTATCAT
GACATTAACCTATAAAAATAGGCGTATCACGAGGCCCTTTCGTC
